Addgene plasmid #188596: pAFMW-Nbr[R272A,K276A]
Purpose: Flag-tagged Nibbler variants expression in Drosophila S2 cells
Depositing lab: Stefan Ameres. Depositing organization: Institut fuer Molekulare Biotechnologie (IMBA). Publication: Structure-function analysis of microRNA 3'-end trimming by Nibbler. Xie W, Sowemimo I, Hayashi R, Wang J, Burkard TR, Brennecke J, Ameres SL, Patel DJ. Proc Natl Acad Sci U S A. 2020 Dec 1;117(48):30370-30379. doi: 10.1073/pnas.2018156117. Epub 2020 Nov 16. PubMed 33199607.
Backbone
  Vector backbone: pAFMW
  Vector type: Insect Expression
Growth in bacteria
  Bacterial resistance: Ampicillin, 100 μg/mL
  Growth temperature: 37°C
  Growth strain: DH5alpha
  Copy number: Unknown
Gene/Insert
  Gene/Insert name: Nibbler
  Species: D. melanogaster (fly)
  Mutation: R272A [CGG=> GCG], K276A [AAG=>GCG]
  Entrez Gene: Nbr (a.k.a. Dmel_CG9247, CG9247, Dmel\CG9247, nbr)
  Tag / fusion protein: FLAG-Myc (N terminal on insert)
  Cloning method: Gateway Cloning
Terms and licenses: Academic/Nonprofit Terms; Industry Terms: Not Available to Industry
How to cite: pAFMW-Nbr[R272A,K276A] was a gift from Stefan Ameres (Addgene plasmid # 188596 ; http://n2t.net/addgene:188596 ; RRID:Addgene_188596)
