[The description below was written by a language model from this plasmid's Addgene catalogue record and pLannotate feature annotations shown in this document.]
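Description:
pAFMW-Nbr[R272A,K276A] is an insect expression plasmid of about 7.8 kb, built on the Gateway-compatible pAFMW backbone, for producing an epitope-tagged mutant of the Drosophila melanogaster protein Nibbler (Nbr, CG9247) in S2 cells. It is propagated in E. coli using a high-copy ColE1/pUC-type origin and selected with ampicillin through the β-lactamase (AmpR) gene. The record lists no marker for selection in insect cells, so no such selection can be assumed from the available information.

Expression is driven by the strong, constitutive Drosophila actin 5C (Ac5) promoter. Downstream of the promoter lies an N-terminal tag block consisting of a 3xFLAG epitope followed by six tandem Myc epitopes. This is followed by an attB1 site, the Nbr coding sequence, and an attB2 site. The attB sites are the scars left when the open reading frame was transferred into the destination vector by Gateway recombination. The transcript is processed through an SV40-derived 3' region that contains the small t antigen intron and the SV40 polyadenylation signal. The small t, large T and NLS annotations in this region are remnants of the SV40 fragment, not parts of the expressed fusion protein. The short lacI and λ Exo fragments also appear to be incidental backbone matches.

Nibbler is a 3'-5' exoribonuclease that trims the 3' ends of AGO1-bound microRNAs during their maturation. This variant carries two alanine substitutions, R272A and K276A. It belongs to a set of Flag-tagged Nibbler variants made for structure-function analysis of miRNA 3'-end trimming, in which the tags allow detection or immunopurification of the protein from S2 cells. The record does not state the specific functional effect of these two mutations.
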