Features (pLannotate 1.2.2; 21 found; start..end, strand, type, name):
      1..54      +  CDS            lacI (fragment): lac repressor; lacI; The lac repressor binds to the lac operator to inhibit transcription in E. coli. This inhibition can be relieved by adding lactose or isopropyl-β-D-thiogalactopyranoside (IPTG).
    140..2649    +  promoter       Ac5 promoter: Drosophila melanogaster actin 5C promoter
   2767..2832    +  CDS            3xFLAG: three tandem FLAG® epitope tags, followed by an enterokinase cleavage site
   2857..2886    +  CDS            Myc: Myc (human c-Myc proto-oncogene) epitope tag
   2896..2925    +  CDS            Myc: Myc (human c-Myc proto-oncogene) epitope tag
   2935..2964    +  CDS            Myc: Myc (human c-Myc proto-oncogene) epitope tag
   2974..3003    +  CDS            Myc: Myc (human c-Myc proto-oncogene) epitope tag
   3013..3042    +  CDS            Myc: Myc (human c-Myc proto-oncogene) epitope tag
   3076..3105    +  CDS            Myc: Myc (human c-Myc proto-oncogene) epitope tag
   3118..3142    +  protein_bind   attB1: mutant version of attB; recombination site for the Gateway® BP reaction BP Clonase™
   3163..5034    +  CDS            Nbr: MUT7_DROME - Experimental evidence at protein level: Swiss-Prot protein existence level 1. Possesses 3'-5' exoribonuclease activity. Required for 3'-end trimming of AGO1-bound miRNAs, in particular multiple-isoform miRNAs, which represents a critical step in miRNA maturation. From Drosophila melanogaster (Fruit fly).
   5054..5078    -  protein_bind   attB2: mutant version of attB; recombination site for the Gateway® BP reaction BP Clonase™
   5094..5168    +  CDS            small t antigen (fragment): SV40 (simian virus 40) small t antigen
   5170..5235    +  intron         small t intron: SV40 (simian virus 40) small t antigen intron
   5365..5385    +  CDS            SV40 NLS: nuclear localization signal of SV40 (simian virus 40) large T antigen
   5704..5787    +  CDS            large T antigen (fragment): large T antigen from SV40 (simian virus 40)
   5810..5944    +  polyA_signal   SV40 poly(A) signal: SV40 polyadenylation signal
   5962..6024    -  CDS            Exo (fragment): 5' to 3' double-stranded DNA exonuclease in the λ Red system; exo; creates 3' single-stranded DNA tails
   6023..6040    +  promoter       AmpR promoter (fragment): bla
   6041..6901    +  CDS            AmpR: β-lactamase; bla; confers resistance to ampicillin, carbenicillin, and related antibiotics
   7072..7660    +  rep_origin     ori: high-copy-number ColE1/pMB1/pBR322/pUC origin of replication
>Addgene plasmid #188596 | pAFMW-Nbr[R272A,K276A] | addgene full sequence | sequence record 375861 | Addgene NGS Result
GCGCCCAATACGCAAACCGCCTCTCCCCGCGCGTTGGCCGATTCATTAATGCAGGCAACTCGTGAAAGGT
AGGCGGATCAGCGGCCGCAGCATGCAATTCTATATTCTAAAAACACAAATGATACTTCTAAAAAAAAATC
ATGAATGGCATCAACTCTGAATCAAATCTTTGCAGATGCACCTACTTCTCATTTCCACTGTCACATCATT
TTTCCAGATCTCGCTGCCTGTTATGTGGCCCACAAACCAAGACACGTTTTATGGCCATTAAAGCTGGCTG
ATCGTCGCCAAACACCAAATACATAATGAATATGTACACATTCGAGAAAGAAGCGATCAAAGAAGCGTCT
TCGGGCGGAGTAGGAGAATGCGGAGGAGAAGGAGAACGAGCTGATCTAGTATCTCTCCACAATCCAATGC
CAACTGACCAACTGGCCATATTCGGAGCAATTTGAAGCCAATTTCCATCGCCTGGCGATCGCTCCATTCT
TGGCTATATGTTTTTCACCGTTACCCGGGGCCATTTTCAAAGACTCGTCGGCAAGATAAGATTGTGTCAC
TCGCTGTCTCTCTTCATTTGTCGAAGAATGCTGAGGAATTTCGCGATGACGTCGGCGAGTATTTTGAAGA
ATGAGAATAATTTGTATTTATACGAAAATCAGTTAGTGGAATTTTCTACAAAAACATGTTATCTATAGAT
AATTTTGTTGCAAAATATGTTGACTATGACAAAGATTGTATGTATATACCTTTAATGTATTCTCATTTTC
TTATGTATTTATAATGGCAATGATGATACTGATGATATTTTAAGATGATGCCAGACCAAAAGGCTTGAAT
TTCTGCGTCTTTTGCCGAACGCAGTGCATGTGCAATTGTTGTTTTTTGGAATATTCAATTTTCGGACTGT
CCGCTTTGATTTCAGTTTCTTGGCTTATTCAAAAAGCAAAGTAAAGCCAAAAAAGCGAGATGGCAATACC
AAATGCGGCAAAACGGTAGTGGAAGGAAAGGGGTGCGGGGCAGCGGAAGGAAGGGTGGGGCGGGGCGTGG
CGGGGTCTGTGGCTGGGCGCGACGTCACCGACGTTGGAGCCACTCCTTTGACCATGTGTGCGTGTGTGTA
TTATTCGTGTCTCGCCACTCGCCGGTTGTTTTTTTCTTTTTATGCTGCGCTCTCTCTAGCGCCATCTCGC
TTACGCATGCTCAACGCACCGCATGTTGCCGTTTCCTTTTATGCGTCATTTTGGCTCGAAATAGGCAATT
ATTTAAACAAAGATTAGTCAACGAAAACGCTAAAATAAATAAGTCTACAATATGGTTACTTATTGCCATG
TGTGTGCAGCCAACGATAGCAACAAAAGCAACAACACAGGTGGCTTTCCCTCTTTCACTTTTTGTTTGCA
AGCCGCGTGCGAGCAAGACGGCACGACCGGCAAACGCAATTACGCTGACAAAGAGCAGACGAAGTTTTGG
CGAAAAACATCAAGGCGCCTGATACGAATGCATTTGCAATAACAATTGCGATATTTAATATTGTTTATGA
AGCTGTTTGACTTCAAAACACACAAAAAAAAAAATAAAACAAATTATTTGAAAGAGAATTAGGAATCGGA
CGCTTATCGTTAGGGTAACAACAAGAAATGCTTACTGAGTCACAGCCTCTGGAAAACTGCCGCAAGCCAG
AGAGAGAGAGAAAAAGAGGGAGAGCAGCTTAGACCGCATGTGCTTGTGTGTGAGGCGTCTCTCTCTTCGT
CTCTGTTGCGCAAACGCATAGACTGCACTGAAAAAATCGATTACCTATTTTTTATGAATGAATATTTGCA
CTATTACTATTCAAAACTATTAAGATAGCAATCACATTCAATAGCCAAATACTATACCACCTGAGCGATG
CAACGAAATGATCAATTTGAGCAAAAATGCTGCATATTTAGGACGGCATCATTATAGAAATGCTTCTTGC
TGTGTACTTTTCTCTCGTCTGGCAGCTGTTTCGCCGTTATTGTTAAAACCGGCTTAAGTTAGGTGTGTTT
TCTACGACTAGTGAATGCCCTACTAGAAGATGTGTGTTGCACAAAATGTCCCTGGAATAACCAATTTGAA
GTGCAGATAGCAGTAAACGTAAGCTAATATGAATATTATTTAACTGTAATGTTTTAATATCGCTGGACAT
TACTAATAAACCCACTATAAACACATGTACATATGTATGTTTTGGCATACAATGAGTAGTTGGGGAAAAA
ATGTGTAAAAGCACCGTGACCATCACAGCATAAAGATAACCAGCTGAAGTATCGAATATGAGTAACCCCC
AAATTGAATCACATGCCGCAACTGATAGGACCCATGGAAGTACACTCTTCATGGCGATATACAAGACACA
CACAAGCACGAACACCCAGTTGCGGAGGAAATTCTCCGTAAATGAAAACCCAATCGGCGAACAATTCATA
CCCATATATGGTAAAAGTTTTGAACGCGACTTGAGAGCGGAGAGCATTGCGGCTGATAAGGTTTTAGCGC
TAAGCGGGCTTTATAAAACGGGCTGCGGGACCAGTTTTCATATCACTACCGTTTGAGTTCTTGTGCTGTG
TGGATACTCCTCCCGACACAAAGCCGCTCCATCAGCCAGCAGTCGTCTAATCCAGAGACCCCGGATCCAG
ATATCGAGGCCTGTCTAGAGAAGCTTGTTCGAATCTCGAGTGCGCGCTTCCGGAGGTATACACCTAGGCG
GTACCACTGCAGTGAATTCGGAGCTCCGCCACCATGGACTACAAAGACCATGACGGTGATTATAAAGATC
ATGACATCGATTACAAGGATGACGATGACAAGCACCGGTTGAGCTCCGCCACCATGGAGCAAAAGCTCAT
TTCTGAAGAGGACTTGAATGAAATGGAGCAAAAGCTCATTTCTGAAGAGGACTTGAATGAAATGGAGCAA
AAGCTCATTTCTGAAGAGGACTTGAATGAAATGGAGCAAAAGCTCATTTCTGAAGAGGACTTGAATGAAA
TGGAGCAAAAGCTCATTTCTGAAGAGGACTTGAATGAAATGGAGAGCTTGGGCGACCTCACCATGGAGCA
AAAGCTCATTTCTGAAGAGGACTTGAATCACCGGTATACAAGTTTGTACAAAAAAGCAGGCTCCGCGGCC
GCCCCCTTCACCGCACGCAAGAGCCACATGTACAACGCAATACCCGCCGGCTTTGAGTCGGACGAGGAGA
ACATGGAGAACCTAATGAGCAACCTGAAGATCAAGCGCTTGGAGGACATCACGACAGGTGCTGGAATCGA
CGGCTGTAACTTTGACGCCACCTTGGACGCAAAGGCGGAGGAGTTTTTTAAGCTGTTCCGCGAGAAGTGG
AACATGTATAGCAAGAAAAAGTCGCCACATCTGCGCCAGGAATTTGGAAGGGCTTTAATGGGCCATCAGG
ATCCTTTGCTCCTGGCCCTGAAGATCTTCGCCAACTGCCCAGACAGCAGCAACATCAAGACGAAGAGCTT
GTCACATTTTGTGCTGGACACGGTTTGCAAGCTCCACAAGGATTTCCCGCATCTTGGCGAGGGCTGTGAT
CCCAACACCAGCATGATAGCCTTTAACTTTGTCAAGACCTCCGGCTTGCTGGCCCTCAACAATGCTGTTA
TCCATGCCTACAGTCTACGTCAGATCCGCGACCTACTGCTTCCCAAGTTGCGCGAACTCCTGGACAACGG
GCTTTACAAAGAGGTCACCCAATGGTCCATCAGTCTGCAGTTGACGCACGAGTTCGACATGCTGGAACTG
GCTTTCCCGCTGATTGCAATTGAGAAACTACCACTGGCCGAGGAATATCTGGACCATGCCACACAGCAGA
GGTTGCCCTTTGTCAAGTTCTTGGATTCGTTGCTGCACAAGGAGAAGTCGGTTTTAGAGCTCTGCGAGCA
TCTACTCGATCGGTACAAAAATCTCAAAATTTCCCATAACGTGCTCAGCTATGCGCCTATGGCCGCGATT
GTGGCGCGACTGGCCAAGAAGTATGGTTTTGACGACGCCGTCACGCCCAACTATAAGTTCACGAAGACGT
GCAGCTACTTGCATTACCTTTACCGCGAGTACGAGAAGACGCGCATGAACCTGGCCAGTTTCCGGGAGGT
TGTGAGCGTCCATGCCTTTAACCACGAGCTGCGCACGGACTTCGTAAAGTATTTGGCCTCTGCTGGAGCT
CATTCTGAAGCCATCTACTGGTACACGGAGTTCAATATTGACCCGAAAGATTGTCCGTTGGAGATCGAGA
CGCAGGTATCGCAAAACGGTGCTGGAAAAGCGTCAGGCTGGGAATCCCCCGGCAAGGAACGCTGTCCTTC
GAGTAGATGTGATATGTACCTGACCATGGACCTGCCCGACGAGTGCCTTATCATTGTGAACAAGGCTGAT
GAGTTCGATCGTATGTTATACCATCTGCAGCAGGAGTGCGTCATATACCTGGATTCTGAATGGATGCAGA
GCGTGTGCGGAGACAATCAGCTGTGCGTGCTACAGATCGCCACCGGCCACAATGTCTACCTGATCGATTG
CCTGGCGCGGGAGAGCTTACGCTCGGAACACTGGCGCTTGCTGGGCGCGAATATCTTTAATAACGTGAAC
ATCCGTAAGGTGGGGTTCTCTATGGTCAGTGATCTCAGTGTATTGCAGCGGTCACTGCCCCTGCAACTGC
GCCTTCAAATGCCTCACCACTACTTGGACCTTCGCAATCTCTGGTTGGAGTTAAAAAAGCAGCGCTTCGG
CGTTGAACTTCCCTTCGGCAATGTTAACCGGGCAGGAGACGCCCTTACGGATCTCTCATTGGCATGCCTT
GGCAAGAAACTGAACAAATCAAACCAGTGCTCAAACTGGGCCAATAGACCGCTGCGTCGCGAGCAGATTC
TTTATGCAGCCATCGATGCGCGGTGTTTGATGCTGATCTACAACACGCTCATTGAACGCGTGTCCTTCAT
ACAAGCGGTTATCGAAAAGAGCATCGCCAGCAATAACTTTCTCAGGCGGGGTGCCCATGTTAAGTGAAAG
GGTGGGCGCGCCGACCCAGCTTTCTTGTACAAAGTGGTGACGTAAGCTAGCAGGATCTTTGTGAAGGAAC
CTTACTTCTGTGGTGTGACATAATTGGACAAACTACCTACAGAGATTTAAAGCTCTAAGGTAAATATAAA
ATTTTTAAGTGTATAATGTGTTAAACTACTGATTCTAATTGTTTGTGTATTTTAGATTCCAACCTATGGA
ACTGATGAATGGGAGCAGTGGTGGAATGCCTTTAATGAGGAAAACCTGTTTTGCTCAGAAGAAATGCCAT
CTAGTGATGATGAGGCTACTGCTGACTCTCAACATTCTACTCCTCCAAAAAAGAAGAGAAAGGTAGAAGA
CCCCAAGGACTTTCCTTCAGAATTGCTAAGTTTTTTGAGTCATGCTGTGTTTAGTAATAGAACTCTTGCT
TGCTTTGCTATTTACACCACAAAGGAAAAAGCTGCACTGCTATACAAGAAAATTATGGAAAAATATTCTG
TAACCTTTATAAGTAGGCATAACAGTTATAATCATAACATACTGTTTTTTCTTACTCCACACAGGCATAG
AGTGTCTGCTATTAATAACTATGCTCAAAAATTGTGTACCTTTAGCTTTTTAATTTGTAAAGGGGTTAAT
AAGGAATATTTGATGTATAGTGCCTTGACTAGAGATCATAATCAGCCATACCACATTTGTAGAGGTTTTA
CTTGCTTTAAAAAACCTCCCACACCTCCCCCTGAACCTGAAACATAAAATGAATGCAATTGTTGTTGTTA
ACTTGTTTATTGCAGCTTATAATGGTTACAAATAAAGCAATAGCATCACAAATTTCACAAATAAAGCATT
TTTTTCACTGCATTCTAGTTGTGGTTTGTCCAAACTCATCAATGTATCTTATCATGTCTGGATCCCGTTT
AAACTACGCGTAATTCAAACAGGGTTCTGGCGTCGTTCTCGTACTGTTTTCCCCAGGCCAGTGCTTTAGC
GTTATTGAAAAAGGAAGAGTATGAGTATTCAACATTTCCGTGTCGCCCTTATTCCCTTTTTTGCGGCATT
TTGCCTTCCTGTTTTTGCTCACCCAGAAACGCTGGTGAAAGTAAAAGATGCTGAAGATCAGTTGGGTGCA
CGAGTGGGTTACATCGAACTGGATCTCAACAGCGGTAAGATCCTTGAGAGTTTTCGCCCCGAAGAACGTT
TTCCAATGATGAGCACTTTTAAAGTTCTGCTATGTGGCGCGGTATTATCCCGTATTGACGCCGGGCAAGA
GCAACTCGGTCGCCGCATACACTATTCTCAGAATGACTTGGTTGAGTACTCACCAGTCACAGAAAAGCAT
CTTACGGATGGCATGACAGTAAGAGAATTATGCAGTGCTGCCATAACCATGAGTGATAACACTGCGGCCA
ACTTACTTCTGACAACGATCGGAGGACCGAAGGAGCTAACCGCTTTTTTGCACAACATGGGGGATCATGT
AACTCGCCTTGATCGTTGGGAACCGGAGCTGAATGAAGCCATACCAAACGACGAGCGTGACACCACGATG
CCTGTAGCAATGGCAACAACGTTGCGCAAACTATTAACTGGCGAACTACTTACTCTAGCTTCCCGGCAAC
AATTAATAGACTGGATGGAGGCGGATAAAGTTGCAGGACCACTTCTGCGCTCGGCCCTTCCGGCTGGCTG
GTTTATTGCTGATAAATCTGGAGCCGGTGAGCGTGGGTCTCGCGGTATCATTGCAGCACTGGGGCCAGAT
GGTAAGCCCTCCCGTATCGTAGTTATCTACACGACGGGGAGTCAGGCAACTATGGATGAACGAAATAGAC
AGATCGCTGAGATAGGTGCCTCACTGATTAAGCATTGGTAACTGTCAGACCAAGTTTACTCATATATACT
TTAGATTGATTTAAAACTTCATTTTTAATTTAAAAGGATCTAGGTGAAGATCCTTTTTGATAATCTCATG
ACCAAAATCCCTTAACGTGAGTTTTCGTTCCACTGAGCGTCAGACCCCGTAGAAAAGATCAAAGGATCTT
CTTGAGATCCTTTTTTTCTGCGCGTAATCTGCTGCTTGCAAACAAAAAAACCACCGCTACCAGCGGTGGT
TTGTTTGCCGGATCAAGAGCTACCAACTCTTTTTCCGAAGGTAACTGGCTTCAGCAGAGCGCAGATACCA
AATACTGTTCTTCTAGTGTAGCCGTAGTTAGGCCACCACTTCAAGAACTCTGTAGCACCGCCTACATACC
TCGCTCTGCTAATCCTGTTACCAGTGGCTGCTGCCAGTGGCGATAAGTCGTGTCTTACCGGGTTGGACTC
AAGACGATAGTTACCGGATAAGGCGCAGCGGTCGGGCTGAACGGGGGGTTCGTGCACACAGCCCAGCTTG
GAGCGAACGACCTACACCGAACTGAGATACCTACAGCGTGAGCTATGAGAAAGCGCCACGCTTCCCGAAG
GGAGAAAGGCGGACAGGTATCCGGTAAGCGGCAGGGTCGGAACAGGAGAGCGCACGAGGGAGCTTCCAGG
GGGAAACGCCTGGTATCTTTATAGTCCTGTCGGGTTTCGCCACCTCTGACTTGAGCGTCGATTTTTGTGA
TGCTCGTCAGGGGGGCGGAGCCTATGGAAAAACGCCAGCAACGCGGCCTTTTTACGGTTCCTGGCCTTTT
GCTGGCCTTTTGCTCACATGTTCTTTCCTGCGTTATCCCCTGATTCTGTGGATAACCGTATTACCGCCTT
TGAGTGAGCTGATACCGCTCGCCGCAGCCGAACGACCGAGCGCAGCGAGTCAGTGAGCGAGGAAGCGGAA
GA
